Addgene plasmid #91629: pPN102
Purpose: Express sgRNA targeting human IMMP2L
Depositing lab: Lindy Barrett. Depositing organization: Broad Institute. Publication: A Scaled Framework for CRISPR Editing of Human Pluripotent Stem Cells to Study Psychiatric Disease. Hazelbaker DZ, Beccard A, Bara AM, Dabkowski N, Messana A, Mazzucato P, Lam D, Manning D, Eggan K, Barrett LE. Stem Cell Reports. 2017 Oct 10;9(4):1315-1327. doi: 10.1016/j.stemcr.2017.09.006. PubMed 29020615.
Backbone
  Vector backbone: pUC19-U6 promoter
  Vector type: CRISPR
Growth in bacteria
  Bacterial resistance: Ampicillin, 100 μg/mL
  Growth temperature: 37°C
  Growth strain: DH5alpha
  Copy number: High Copy
Gene/Insert
  Gene/Insert name: IMMP2L (alt name: NM_032549.3)
  gRNA/shRNA sequence: TCCAAGAAAGTCACTGCCAC
  Species: H. sapiens (human)
  Insert size (bp): 21
  Entrez Gene: IMMP2L (a.k.a. IMMP2L-IT1, IMP2, IMP2-LIKE)
  Promoter: U6
  Cloning method: Restriction Enzyme; 5′ cloning site BbsI (destroyed during cloning); 3′ cloning site BbsI (destroyed during cloning)
  Sequencing primers: 5′ M13F (-21)
Terms and licenses: Academic/Nonprofit Terms; Industry Terms: Not Available to Industry
How to cite: pPN102 was a gift from Lindy Barrett (Addgene plasmid # 91629 ; http://n2t.net/addgene:91629 ; RRID:Addgene_91629)
