[The description below was written by a language model from this plasmid's Addgene catalogue record and pLannotate feature annotations shown in this document.]
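Description:
pPN102 is a small (about 3.0 kb) CRISPR guide RNA expression plasmid built on a pUC19 backbone that carries a human U6 promoter cassette. It is propagated in E. coli as a high-copy plasmid through the ColE1/pUC-type origin of replication and is selected with ampicillin through the β-lactamase (AmpR) gene and its native promoter. The rest of the backbone consists of pUC19 remnants detected by annotation: the lac promoter, operator and CAP binding site, fragments of lacZα and the multiple cloning site, and short fragments matching lacI, rop and bom. None of these has a role in the construct's function.

The payload is a single-guide RNA directed against human IMMP2L. The roughly 20-nucleotide spacer was inserted between two BbsI sites, which were destroyed during cloning. It sits in the gap between the U6 promoter and the Streptococcus pyogenes Cas9 gRNA scaffold. U6 is an RNA polymerase III promoter, so in human cells it drives transcription of a short, uncapped RNA in which the targeting sequence is fused to the scaffold, giving a functional sgRNA. The plasmid has no Cas9 coding sequence, mammalian selection marker or reporter, so the nuclease must be supplied separately, for example from a co-delivered construct.

According to the record, the plasmid is used to express an sgRNA targeting IMMP2L. It comes from a scaled CRISPR editing effort in human pluripotent stem cells aimed at studying genes associated with psychiatric disease.
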