Features (pLannotate 1.2.2; 13 found; start..end, strand, type, name):
      1..241     +  promoter       U6 promoter: RNA polymerase III promoter for human U6 snRNA
    271..346     +  misc_RNA       gRNA scaffold: guide RNA scaffold for the Streptococcus pyogenes CRISPR/Cas9 system
    395..411     -  protein_bind   lac operator: The lac repressor binds to the lac operator to inhibit transcription in E. coli. This inhibition can be relieved by adding lactose or isopropyl-β-D-thiogalactopyranoside (IPTG). lac repressor encoded by lacI
    419..449     -  promoter       lac promoter: promoter for the E. coli lac operon
    464..485     -  protein_bind   CAP binding site: CAP binding activates transcription in the presence of cAMP. E. coli catabolite activator protein
    498..590     -  CDS            lacI (fragment): lac repressor; lacI; The lac repressor binds to the lac operator to inhibit transcription in E. coli. This inhibition can be relieved by adding lactose or isopropyl-β-D-thiogalactopyranoside (IPTG).
    773..1361    -  rep_origin     ori: high-copy-number ColE1/pMB1/pBR322/pUC origin of replication
   1532..2392    -  CDS            AmpR: β-lactamase; bla; confers resistance to ampicillin, carbenicillin, and related antibiotics
   2393..2497    -  promoter       AmpR promoter: bla
   2592..2627    +  CDS            rop (fragment): Rop protein, which maintains plasmids at low copy number; rop
   2729..2828    +  misc_feature   bom (fragment): basis of mobility region from pBR322
   2834..2991    -  CDS            lacZα (fragment): LacZα fragment of β-galactosidase; lacZ fragment
   2988..3014    +  misc_feature   MCS (fragment): pUC18/19 multiple cloning site
>Addgene plasmid #91629 | pPN102 | addgene full sequence | sequence record 180342 | Addgene NGS Result
GAGGGCCTATTTCCCATGATTCCTTCATATTTGCATATACGATACAAGGCTGTTAGAGAGATAATTGGAA
TTAATTTGACTGTAAACACAAAGATATTAGTACAAAATACGTGACGTAGAAAGTAATAATTTCTTGGGTA
GTTTGCAGTTTTAAAATTATGTTTTAAAATGGACTATCATATGCTTACCGTAACTTGAAAGTATTTCGAT
TTCTTGGCTTTATATATCTTGTGGAAAGGACGAAACACCGTCCAAGAAAGTCACTGCCACGTTTTAGAGC
TAGAAATAGCAAGTTAAAATAAGGCTAGTCCGTTATCAACTTGAAAAAGTGGCACCGAGTCGGTGCTTTT
TTAAGCTTGGCGTAATCATGGTCATAGCTGTTTCCTGTGTGAAATTGTTATCCGCTCACAATTCCACACA
ACATACGAGCCGGAAGCATAAAGTGTAAAGCCTGGGGTGCCTAATGAGTGAGCTAACTCACATTAATTGC
GTTGCGCTCACTGCCCGCTTTCCAGTCGGGAAACCTGTCGTGCCAGCTGCATTAATGAATCGGCCAACGC
GCGGGGAGAGGCGGTTTGCGTATTGGGCGCTCTTCCGCTTCCTCGCTCACTGACTCGCTGCGCTCGGTCG
TTCGGCTGCGGCGAGCGGTATCAGCTCACTCAAAGGCGGTAATACGGTTATCCACAGAATCAGGGGATAA
CGCAGGAAAGAACATGTGAGCAAAAGGCCAGCAAAAGGCCAGGAACCGTAAAAAGGCCGCGTTGCTGGCG
TTTTTCCATAGGCTCCGCCCCCCTGACGAGCATCACAAAAATCGACGCTCAAGTCAGAGGTGGCGAAACC
CGACAGGACTATAAAGATACCAGGCGTTTCCCCCTGGAAGCTCCCTCGTGCGCTCTCCTGTTCCGACCCT
GCCGCTTACCGGATACCTGTCCGCCTTTCTCCCTTCGGGAAGCGTGGCGCTTTCTCATAGCTCACGCTGT
AGGTATCTCAGTTCGGTGTAGGTCGTTCGCTCCAAGCTGGGCTGTGTGCACGAACCCCCCGTTCAGCCCG
ACCGCTGCGCCTTATCCGGTAACTATCGTCTTGAGTCCAACCCGGTAAGACACGACTTATCGCCACTGGC
AGCAGCCACTGGTAACAGGATTAGCAGAGCGAGGTATGTAGGCGGTGCTACAGAGTTCTTGAAGTGGTGG
CCTAACTACGGCTACACTAGAAGAACAGTATTTGGTATCTGCGCTCTGCTGAAGCCAGTTACCTTCGGAA
AAAGAGTTGGTAGCTCTTGATCCGGCAAACAAACCACCGCTGGTAGCGGTGGTTTTTTTGTTTGCAAGCA
GCAGATTACGCGCAGAAAAAAAGGATCTCAAGAAGATCCTTTGATCTTTTCTACGGGGTCTGACGCTCAG
TGGAACGAAAACTCACGTTAAGGGATTTTGGTCATGAGATTATCAAAAAGGATCTTCACCTAGATCCTTT
TAAATTAAAAATGAAGTTTTAAATCAATCTAAAGTATATATGAGTAAACTTGGTCTGACAGTTACCAATG
CTTAATCAGTGAGGCACCTATCTCAGCGATCTGTCTATTTCGTTCATCCATAGTTGCCTGACTCCCCGTC
GTGTAGATAACTACGATACGGGAGGGCTTACCATCTGGCCCCAGTGCTGCAATGATACCGCGAGACCCAC
GCTCACCGGCTCCAGATTTATCAGCAATAAACCAGCCAGCCGGAAGGGCCGAGCGCAGAAGTGGTCCTGC
AACTTTATCCGCCTCCATCCAGTCTATTAATTGTTGCCGGGAAGCTAGAGTAAGTAGTTCGCCAGTTAAT
AGTTTGCGCAACGTTGTTGCCATTGCTACAGGCATCGTGGTGTCACGCTCGTCGTTTGGTATGGCTTCAT
TCAGCTCCGGTTCCCAACGATCAAGGCGAGTTACATGATCCCCCATGTTGTGCAAAAAAGCGGTTAGCTC
CTTCGGTCCTCCGATCGTTGTCAGAAGTAAGTTGGCCGCAGTGTTATCACTCATGGTTATGGCAGCACTG
CATAATTCTCTTACTGTCATGCCATCCGTAAGATGCTTTTCTGTGACTGGTGAGTACTCAACCAAGTCAT
TCTGAGAATAGTGTATGCGGCGACCGAGTTGCTCTTGCCCGGCGTCAATACGGGATAATACCGCGCCACA
TAGCAGAACTTTAAAAGTGCTCATCATTGGAAAACGTTCTTCGGGGCGAAAACTCTCAAGGATCTTACCG
CTGTTGAGATCCAGTTCGATGTAACCCACTCGTGCACCCAACTGATCTTCAGCATCTTTTACTTTCACCA
GCGTTTCTGGGTGAGCAAAAACAGGAAGGCAAAATGCCGCAAAAAAGGGAATAAGGGCGACACGGAAATG
TTGAATACTCATACTCTTCCTTTTTCAATATTATTGAAGCATTTATCAGGGTTATTGTCTCATGAGCGGA
TACATATTTGAATGTATTTAGAAAAATAAACAAATAGGGGTTCCGCGCACATTTCCCCGAAAAGTGCCAC
CTGACGTCTAAGAAACCATTATTATCATGACATTAACCTATAAAAATAGGCGTATCACGAGGCCCTTTCG
TCTCGCGCGTTTCGGTGATGACGGTGAAAACCTCTGACACATGCAGCTCCCGGAGACGGTCACAGCTTGT
CTGTAAGCGGATGCCGGGAGCAGACAAGCCCGTCAGGGCGCGTCAGCGGGTGTTGGCGGGTGTCGGGGCT
GGCTTAACTATGCGGCATCAGAGCAGATTGTACTGAGAGTGCACCATATGCGGTGTGAAATACCGCACAG
ATGCGTAAGGAGAAAATACCGCATCAGGCGCCATTCGCCATTCAGGCTGCGCAACTGTTGGGAAGGGCGA
TCGGTGCGGGCCTCTTCGCTATTACGCCAGCTGGCGAAAGGGGGATGTGCTGCAAGGCGATTAAGTTGGG
TAACGCCAGGGTTTTCCCAGTCACGACGTTGTAAAACGACGGCCAGTGAATTCGAGCTCGGTACCCGGGG
ATCCGTTAATTAA
